Addgene plasmid #228670: pMB.004
Purpose: Recombination to BV DNA + SpecR (Tn7, SpecR)
Depositing lab: Chen Davidovich. Depositing organization: Monash University. Publication: Modular cloning of multigene vectors for the baculovirus system and yeast. Lai Z, Flanigan SF, Boudes M, Davidovich C. J Mol Biol. 2025 Jan 13:168943. doi: 10.1016/j.jmb.2025.168943. PubMed 39814169.
Backbone
  Vector backbone: pYTK001
  Vector type: Insect Expression
Growth in bacteria
  Bacterial resistance: Chloramphenicol and Spectinomycin, 25 & 50 μg/mL
  Growth temperature: 37°C
  Growth strain: DH5alpha
  Copy number: High Copy
Gene/Insert
  Gene/Insert name: Tn7L, SpecR
  Species: Synthetic
  Mutation: WT
  Cloning method: Restriction Enzyme; 5′ cloning site Unknown (unknown if destroyed)
Terms and licenses: Academic/Nonprofit Terms; Industry Terms: Not Available to Industry
How to cite: pMB.004 was a gift from Chen Davidovich (Addgene plasmid # 228670 ; http://n2t.net/addgene:228670 ; RRID:Addgene_228670)
