[The description below was written by a language model from this plasmid's Addgene catalogue record and pLannotate feature annotations shown in this document.]
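Description:
pMB.004 is a small (about 3.2 kb) part plasmid built on the pYTK001 entry-vector backbone and catalogued as an insect expression vector. It belongs to a modular cloning system for assembling multigene vectors for the baculovirus system and yeast. It is propagated in E. coli from a high-copy ColE1/pUC-type origin. The backbone carries a chloramphenicol acetyltransferase gene driven by its native cat promoter and followed by a lambda t0 terminator, so the plasmid is maintained under combined chloramphenicol and spectinomycin selection.

The synthetic insert supplies two functions. The first is Tn7L, the left end of the Tn7 transposon. Together with a matching right end, it defines the mini-Tn7 element that Tn7 transposase moves into a baculovirus genome maintained in bacteria. The annotated sequence contains only the left end, so the right end presumably comes from another part of the toolkit, although the record does not say so. The second is a complete aadA (SmR) gene encoding an aminoglycoside adenylyltransferase that confers spectinomycin and streptomycin resistance. Just upstream of it lie short fragments of a gentamicin acetyltransferase gene and of an integron-type integrase. These are probably remnants of the parental resistance cassette rather than functional genes. No promoter for aadA is annotated.

The stated purpose is recombination into baculovirus DNA with spectinomycin selection. The part would therefore be incorporated into assembled multigene transfer vectors to provide one transposition boundary and a selectable marker. The plasmid itself carries no insect promoter or expression cargo, and the record does not specify the cloning sites used.
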