Features (pLannotate 1.2.2; 8 found; start..end, strand, type, name):
     16..181     -  mobile_element Tn7L: mini-Tn7 element (left end of the Tn7 transposon) Tn7
    476..556     -  CDS            int (fragment): INT2_ECOLX - Protein inferred from homology: Swiss-Prot protein existence level 3. Putative integrase believed to be involved in the insertion of antibiotic resistance genes into plasmids and transposons. From Escherichia coli.
    642..698     +  CDS            GmR (fragment): gentamycin acetyltransferase; aacC1; confers resistance to gentamycin
    705..1496    +  CDS            SmR: aminoglycoside adenylyltransferase (Murphy, 1985); aadA; confers resistance to spectinomycin and streptomycin
   1556..1590    -  terminator     lambda t0 terminator: minimal transcription terminator from phage lambda (Scholtissek and Grosse, 1987)
   1664..2320    -  CDS            cat: CAT_ECOLX - Experimental evidence at protein level: Swiss-Prot protein existence level 1. This enzyme is an effector of chloramphenicol resistance in bacteria. From Escherichia coli. This protein is used as a marker in many commonly used cloning vectors, such as pACYC184.
   2321..2418    -  promoter       cat promoter: promoter of the E. coli cat gene encoding chloramphenicol acetyltransferase
   2502..3090    +  rep_origin     ori: high-copy-number ColE1/pMB1/pBR322/pUC origin of replication
>Addgene plasmid #228670 | pMB.004 | addgene full sequence | sequence record 456211 | Addgene NGS Result
TCGGTCTCATACATCAACCAGATAAGTGAAATCTAGTTCCAAACTATTTTGTCATTTTTAATTTTCGTAT
TAGCTTACGACGCTACACCCAGTTCCCATCTATTTTGTCACTCTTCCCTAAATAATCCTTAAAAACTCCA
TTTCCACCCCTCCCAGTTCCCAACTATTTTGTCCGCCCACAGCGGGGCATTTTTCTTCCTGTTATGTTTT
TAATCAAACATCCTGCCAACTCCATGTGACAAACCGTCATCTTCGGCTACTTTTTCTCTGTCACAGAATG
AAAATTTTTCTGTCATCTCTTCGTTATTAATGTTTGTAATTGACTGAATATCAACGCTTATTTGCAGCCT
GAACTGGGAGGCAGAATAAATGATCATATCGTCAATTATTACCTCCACGGGGAGAGCCTGAGCAAACTGG
CCTCAGGCATTTGAGAAGCACACGGTCACACTGCTTCCGGTAGTCAATAAACCGGTAAGTAGCGTATGCG
CTCACGCAACTGGTCCAGAACCTTGACCGAACGCAGCGGTGGTAACGGCGCAGTGGCGGTTTTCATGGCT
TGTTATGACTGTTTTTTTGGGGTACAGTCTATGCCTCGGGCATCCAAGCAGCAAGCGCGTTACGCCGTGG
GTCGATGTTTGATGTTATGGAGCAGCAACGATGTTACGCAGCAGGGCAGTCGCCCTAAAACAAAGTTAAA
CATCATGAGGGAAGCGGTGATCGCCGAAGTATCGACTCAACTATCAGAGGTAGTTGGCGTCATCGAGCGC
CATCTCGAACCGACGTTGCTGGCCGTACATTTGTACGGCTCCGCAGTGGATGGCGGCCTGAAGCCACACA
GTGATATTGATTTGCTGGTTACGGTGACCGTAAGGCTTGATGAAACAACGCGGCGAGCTTTGATCAACGA
CCTTTTGGAAACTTCGGCTTCCCCTGGAGAGAGCGAGATTCTCCGCGCTGTAGAAGTCACCATTGTTGTG
CACGACGACATCATTCCGTGGCGTTATCCAGCTAAGCGCGAACTGCAATTTGGAGAATGGCAGCGCAATG
ACATTCTTGCAGGTATCTTCGAGCCAGCCACGATCGACATTGATCTGGCTATCTTGCTGACAAAAGCAAG
AGAACATAGCGTTGCCTTGGTAGGTCCAGCGGCGGAGGAACTCTTTGATCCGGTTCCTGAACAGGATCTA
TTTGAGGCGCTAAATGAAACCTTAACGCTATGGAACTCGCCGCCCGACTGGGCTGGCGATGAGCGAAATG
TAGTGCTTACGTTGTCCCGCATTTGGTACAGCGCAGTAACCGGCAAAATCGCGCCGAAGGATGTCGCTGC
CGACTGGGCAATGGAGCGCCTGCCGGCCCAGTATCAGCCCGTCATACTTGAAGCTAGACAGGCTTATCTT
GGACAAGAAGAAGATCGCTTGGCCTCGCGCGCAGATCAGTTGGAAGAATTTGTCCACTACGTGAAAGGCG
AGATCACCAAGGTAGTCGGCAAATAATGTCTAACAATTCGTTCAAGCCGACGGATTGGCGAATGGGGGGA
GTTGAGACCAGACCAATAAAAAACGCCCGGCGGCAACCGAGCGTTCTGAACAAATCCAGATGGAGTTCTG
AGGTCATTACTGGATCTATCAACAGGAGTCCAAGCGAGCTCGATATCAAATTACGCCCCGCCCTGCCACT
CATCGCAGTACTGTTGTAATTCATTAAGCATTCTGCCGACATGGAAGCCATCACAAACGGCATGATGAAC
CTGAATCGCCAGCGGCATCAGCACCTTGTCGCCTTGCGTATAATATTTGCCCATGGTGAAAACGGGGGCG
AAGAAGTTGTCCATATTGGCCACGTTTAAATCAAAACTGGTGAAACTCACCCAGGGATTGGCTGAAACGA
AAAACATATTCTCAATAAACCCTTTAGGGAAATAGGCCAGGTTTTCACCGTAACACGCCACATCTTGCGA
ATATATGTGTAGAAACTGCCGGAAATCGTCGTGGTATTCACTCCAGAGCGATGAAAACGTTTCAGTTTGC
TCATGGAAAACGGTGTAACAAGGGTGAACACTATCCCATATCACCAGCTCACCGTCTTTCATTGCCATAC
GAAATTCCGGATGAGCATTCATCAGGCGGGCAAGAATGTGAATAAAGGCCGGATAAAACTTGTGCTTATT
TTTCTTTACGGTCTTTAAAAAGGCCGTAATATCCAGCTGAACGGTCTGGTTATAGGTACATTGAGCAACT
GACTGAAATGCCTCAAAATGTTCTTTACGATGCCATTGGGATATATCAACGGTGGTATATCCAGTGATTT
TTTTCTCCATTTTAGCTTCCTTAGCTCCTGAAAATCTCGATAACTCAAAAAATACGCCCGGTAGTGATCT
TATTTCATTATGGTGAAAGTTGGAACCTCTTACGTGCCCGATCAATCATGACCAAAATCCCTTAACGTGA
GTTTTCGTTCCACTGAGCGTCAGACCCCGTAGAAAAGATCAAAGGATCTTCTTGAGATCCTTTTTTTCTG
CGCGTAATCTGCTGCTTGCAAACAAAAAAACCACCGCTACCAGCGGTGGTTTGTTTGCCGGATCAAGAGC
TACCAACTCTTTTTCCGAAGGTAACTGGCTTCAGCAGAGCGCAGATACCAAATACTGTTCTTCTAGTGTA
GCCGTAGTTAGGCCACCACTTCAAGAACTCTGTAGCACCGCCTACATACCTCGCTCTGCTAATCCTGTTA
CCAGTGGCTGCTGCCAGTGGCGATAAGTCGTGTCTTACCGGGTTGGACTCAAGACGATAGTTACCGGATA
AGGCGCAGCGGTCGGGCTGAACGGGGGGTTCGTGCACACAGCCCAGCTTGGAGCGAACGACCTACACCGA
ACTGAGATACCTACAGCGTGAGCTATGAGAAAGCGCCACGCTTCCCGAAGGGAGAAAGGCGGACAGGTAT
CCGGTAAGCGGCAGGGTCGGAACAGGAGAGCGCACGAGGGAGCTTCCAGGGGGAAACGCCTGGTATCTTT
ATAGTCCTGTCGGGTTTCGCCACCTCTGACTTGAGCGTCGATTTTTGTGATGCTCGTCAGGGGGGCGGAG
CCTATGGAAAAACGCCAGCAACGCGGCCTTTTTACGGTTCCTGGCCTTTTGCTGGCCTTTTGCTCACATG
TTCTTTCCTGCGTTATCCCCTGATTCTGTGGATAACCGTAG
